Addgene plasmid #27558: pCLXSN-Tpl2/Cot
Depositing lab: Shao-Cong Sun. Depositing organization: Pennsylvania State University, College of Medicine. Publication: Deregulated activation of oncoprotein kinase Tpl2/Cot in HTLV-I-transformed T cells. Babu G, Waterfield M, Chang M, Wu X, Sun SC. J Biol Chem. 2006 May 19. 281(20):14041-7. 10.1074/jbc.M512375200 PubMed 16565081.
Backbone
  Vector backbone: pCLXSN
  Backbone manufacturer: Addgene Plasmid 12343 (Dr. Inder Verma)
  Backbone size w/o insert (bp): 7807
  Vector type: Mammalian Expression, Retroviral
Growth in bacteria
  Bacterial resistance: Ampicillin, 100 μg/mL
  Growth temperature: 37°C
  Growth strain: DH5alpha
  Copy number: High Copy
Gene/Insert
  Gene/Insert name: Tpl2/Cot (alt name: Tpl2)
  Species: H. sapiens (human)
  Entrez Gene: MAP3K8 (a.k.a. AURA2, COT, EST, ESTF, MEKK8, TPL2, Tpl-2, c-COT)
  Tag / fusion protein: HA (N terminal on insert)
  Cloning method: Restriction Enzyme
  Sequencing primers: 5′ pLXSN 5'
Resource information
  A portion of this plasmid was derived from a plasmid made by: PCLXSN-based plasmids were constructed using the pCLXSN vector obtained from Dr. Inder Verma (do not remember if there is MTA)
Terms and licenses: Academic/Nonprofit Terms; Industry Terms: Not Available to Industry
How to cite: pCLXSN-Tpl2/Cot was a gift from Shao-Cong Sun (Addgene plasmid # 27558 ; http://n2t.net/addgene:27558 ; RRID:Addgene_27558)
