[The description below was written by a language model from this plasmid's Addgene catalogue record.]
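Description:
pCLXSN-Tpl2/Cot is a retroviral mammalian expression plasmid built on the pCLXSN backbone (about 7.8 kb without insert). It is maintained in E. coli as a high-copy plasmid under ampicillin selection. The record provides only catalogue fields and no feature table, so the exact arrangement of LTRs, packaging signal, promoters and any mammalian selection marker is not documented here. As general background, LXSN-type vectors usually express the cloned gene from the 5′ LTR and carry an SV40 promoter-driven neomycin resistance cassette for G418 selection. The pCL series typically uses a hybrid CMV/LTR 5′ element to boost production of viral genomic RNA in packaging cells. These points should be confirmed against the sequence for this plasmid.

The insert is human Tpl2/Cot, the product of the MAP3K8 gene. This serine/threonine MAP3 kinase is an oncoprotein and acts upstream of the MEK/ERK pathway. The coding sequence was introduced by restriction enzyme cloning and carries an N-terminal HA epitope tag, so the exogenous protein can be detected or immunoprecipitated with anti-HA antibodies and distinguished from endogenous Tpl2. The record does not state which isoform or exact coding boundaries are present.

The plasmid can be used for transient expression or, when supplied with retroviral packaging functions, to produce recombinant retrovirus for stable delivery of HA-Tpl2 into dividing mammalian cells. The associated study examined deregulated activation of Tpl2/Cot in HTLV-I-transformed T cells, which fits its use for studying Tpl2 regulation and signalling in lymphoid and other cell types.
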