>Addgene plasmid #27558 | pCLXSN-Tpl2/Cot | addgene partial sequence | sequence record 36432 | pLXSN-5
GCCCTCCTCCTTCTCTAGGCGCCGGAAATTCACCATGGATATCTATCCATATGACGTTCCAGATTATGCT
GCTCAGATCGATATGGAGTACATGAGCACTGGAAGTGACAATAAAGAAGAGATTGATTTATTAATTAAAC
ATTTAAATGTGTCTGATGTAATAGACATTATGGAAAATCTTTATGCAAGTGAAGAGCCAGCAGTTTATGA
ACCCAGTCTAATGACCATGTGTCAAGACAGTAATCAAAACGATGAGCGTTCTAAGTCTCTGCTGCTTAGT
GGCCAAGAGGTACCATGGTTGTCATCAGTCAGATACGGAACTGTGGAGGATTTGCTTGCTTTTGCAAACC
ATATATCCAACACTGCAAAGCATTTTTATGGACAACGACCACAGGAATCTGGAATTTTATTAAACATGGT
CATCACTCCCCAAAATGGACGTTACCAAATAGATTCCGATGTTCTCCTGATCCCCTGGAAGCTGACTTAC
AGGAATATTGGTTCTGATTTTATTCCTCGGGGCGCCTTTGGAAAGGTATACTTGGCACAAGATATAAAGA
CGAAGAAAAGAATGGCGTGTAAACTGATCCCAGTAGATCAATTTAAGCCATCTGATGTGGAAATCCAGGC
TTGCTTCCGGCACGAGAACATCGCAGAGCTGTATGGCGCAGTCCTGTGGGGTGAAACTGTCCATCTCTTT
ATGGAAGCAGGCGAGGGAGGGTCTGTTCTGGAGAAACTGGAGAGCTGTGGACCAATGAGAGAATTTGAAA
TTATTTGGGTGACAAAGCATGTTCTCAAGGGACTTGATTTTCTACACTCA
